>Addgene plasmid #174318 | pBS-tRNA-Ser | addgene full sequence | sequence record 345749 | Addgene NGS Result
GAGGCGGTTTGCGTATTGGGCGCTCTTCCGCTTCCTCGCTCACTGACTCGCTGCGCTCGGTCGTTCGGCT
GCGGCGAGCGGTATCAGCTCACTCAAAGGCGGTAATACGGTTATCCACAGAATCAGGGGATAACGCAGGA
AAGAACATGTGAGCAAAAGGCCAGCAAAAGGCCAGGAACCGTAAAAAGGCCGCGTTGCTGGCGTTTTTCC
ATAGGCTCCGCCCCCCTGACGAGCATCACAAAAATCGACGCTCAAGTCAGAGGTGGCGAAACCCGACAGG
ACTATAAAGATACCAGGCGTTTCCCCCTGGAAGCTCCCTCGTGCGCTCTCCTGTTCCGACCCTGCCGCTT
ACCGGATACCTGTCCGCCTTTCTCCCTTCGGGAAGCGTGGCGCTTTCTCATAGCTCACGCTGTAGGTATC
TCAGTTCGGTGTAGGTCGTTCGCTCCAAGCTGGGCTGTGTGCACGAACCCCCCGTTCAGCCCGACCGCTG
CGCCTTATCCGGTAACTATCGTCTTGAGTCCAACCCGGTAAGACACGACTTATCGCCACTGGCAGCAGCC
ACTGGTAACAGGATTAGCAGAGCGAGGTATGTAGGCGGTGCTACAGAGTTCTTGAAGTGGTGGCCTAACT
ACGGCTACACTAGAAGAACAGTATTTGGTATCTGCGCTCTGCTGAAGCCAGTTACCTTCGGAAAAAGAGT
TGGTAGCTCTTGATCCGGCAAACAAACCACCGCTGGTAGCGGTGGTTTTTTTGTTTGCAAGCAGCAGATT
ACGCGCAGAAAAAAAGGATCTCAAGAAGATCCTTTGATCTTTTCTACGGGGTCTGACGCTCAGTGGAACG
AAAACTCACGTTAAGGGATTTTGGTCATGAGATTATCAAAAAGGATCTTCACCTAGATCCTTTTAAATTA
AAAATGAAGTTTTAAATCAATCTAAAGTATATATGAGTAAACTTGGTCTGACAGTTACCAATGCTTAATC
AGTGAGGCACCTATCTCAGCGATCTGTCTATTTCGTTCATCCATAGTTGCCTGACTCCCCGTCGTGTAGA
TAACTACGATACGGGAGGGCTTACCATCTGGCCCCAGTGCTGCAATGATACCGCGAGACCCACGCTCACC
GGCTCCAGATTTATCAGCAATAAACCAGCCAGCCGGAAGGGCCGAGCGCAGAAGTGGTCCTGCAACTTTA
TCCGCCTCCATCCAGTCTATTAATTGTTGCCGGGAAGCTAGAGTAAGTAGTTCGCCAGTTAATAGTTTGC
GCAACGTTGTTGCCATTGCTACAGGCATCGTGGTGTCACGCTCGTCGTTTGGTATGGCTTCATTCAGCTC
CGGTTCCCAACGATCAAGGCGAGTTACATGATCCCCCATGTTGTGCAAAAAAGCGGTTAGCTCCTTCGGT
CCTCCGATCGTTGTCAGAAGTAAGTTGGCCGCAGTGTTATCACTCATGGTTATGGCAGCACTGCATAATT
CTCTTACTGTCATGCCATCCGTAAGATGCTTTTCTGTGACTGGTGAGTACTCAACCAAGTCATTCTGAGA
ATAGTGTATGCGGCGACCGAGTTGCTCTTGCCCGGCGTCAATACGGGATAATACCGCGCCACATAGCAGA
ACTTTAAAAGTGCTCATCATTGGAAAACGTTCTTCGGGGCGAAAACTCTCAAGGATCTTACCGCTGTTGA
GATCCAGTTCGATGTAACCCACTCGTGCACCCAACTGATCTTCAGCATCTTTTACTTTCACCAGCGTTTC
TGGGTGAGCAAAAACAGGAAGGCAAAATGCCGCAAAAAAGGGAATAAGGGCGACACGGAAATGTTGAATA
CTCATACTCTTCCTTTTTCAATATTATTGAAGCATTTATCAGGGTTATTGTCTCATGAGCGGATACATAT
TTGAATGTATTTAGAAAAATAAACAAATAGGGGTTCCGCGCACATTTCCCCGAAAAGTGCCACCTG
[124 nt withheld, positions 1957-2080]
C
[91 nt withheld, positions 2082-2172]
A
[49 nt withheld, positions 2174-2222]
CCTTTGACGTTGGAGTCCACGTTCTTT
[37 nt withheld, positions 2250-2286]
ACCCTATCTCGGTCTATTCTTTTGATTTATAAGGGATTTTGCCGATTTCGGCCTATTGGTTAAAAAATGA
GCTGATTTAACAAAAATTTAACGCGAATTTTAACAAAATATTAACGCTTACAATTTCCATTCGCCATTCA
GGCTGCGCAACTGTTGGGAAGGGCGATCGGTGCGGGCCTCTTCGCTATTACGCCAGCTGGCGAAAGGGGG
ATGTGCTGCAAGGCGATTAAGTTGGGTAACGCCAGGGTTTTCCCAGTCACGACGTTGTAAAACGACGGCC
AGTGAATTGTAATACGACTCACTATAGGGCGAATTGGGTACCGTAGTCGTGGCCGAGTGGTTAAGGCGAT
GGACTTGAAATCCATTGGGGTTTCCCCGCGCAGGTTCGAATCCTGCCGACTACGCCAGCGGCCGCCACCG
CGGTGGAGCTCCAGCTTTTGTTCCCTTTAGTGAGGGTTAATTTCGAGCTTGGCGTAATCATGGTCATAGC
TGTTTCCTGTGTGAAATTGTTATCCGCTCACAATTCCACACAACATACGAGCCGGAAGCATAAAGTGTAA
AGCCTGGGGTGCCTAATGAGTGAGCTAACTCACATTAATTGCGTTGCGCTCACTGCCCGCTTTCCAGTCG
GGAAACCTGTCGTGCCAGCTGCATTAATGAATCGGCCAACGCGCGGGGA
Features (pLannotate 1.2.2; 13 found; start..end, strand, type, name):
    206..794     -  rep_origin     ori: high-copy-number ColE1/pMB1/pBR322/pUC origin of replication
    965..1825    -  CDS            AmpR: β-lactamase; bla; confers resistance to ampicillin, carbenicillin, and related antibiotics
   1826..1930    -  promoter       AmpR promoter: bla
   1957..2385    +  rep_origin     f1 ori (sequence partly withheld): f1 bacteriophage origin of replication; arrow indicates direction of (+) strand synthesis
   2416..2573    -  CDS            lacZα (fragment): LacZα fragment of β-galactosidase; lacZ fragment
   2576..2594    +  promoter       T7 promoter: promoter for bacteriophage T7 RNA polymerase
   2607..2689    +  ncRNA          tRNA-Sec (fragment): Accession: RF01852 - Selenocysteine transfer RNA
   2693..2717    -  misc_feature   MCS (fragment): pBluescript multiple cloning site
   2730..2748    -  promoter       T3 promoter: promoter for bacteriophage T3 RNA polymerase
   2793..2809    -  protein_bind   lac operator: The lac repressor binds to the lac operator to inhibit transcription in E. coli. This inhibition can be relieved by adding lactose or isopropyl-β-D-thiogalactopyranoside (IPTG). lac repressor encoded by lacI
   2817..2847    -  promoter       lac promoter: promoter for the E. coli lac operon
   2862..2883    -  protein_bind   CAP binding site: CAP binding activates transcription in the presence of cAMP. E. coli catabolite activator protein
   2896..23      -  CDS            lacI (fragment) (across the origin): lac repressor; lacI; The lac repressor binds to the lac operator to inhibit transcription in E. coli. This inhibition can be relieved by adding lactose or isopropyl-β-D-thiogalactopyranoside (IPTG).
