[The description below was written by a language model from this plasmid's Addgene catalogue record and pLannotate feature annotations shown in this document.]
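Description:
pBS-tRNA-Ser is a small (about 3 kb) pBluescript-based phagemid that serves as a template for in vitro transcription of a mouse serine tRNA. It is maintained in E. coli as a high-copy plasmid through its ColE1/pUC-type origin and is selected with ampicillin via the β-lactamase gene and its native bla promoter. The backbone also retains the f1 bacteriophage origin, which allows single-stranded DNA rescue with helper phage. Also present are the usual pBluescript lac elements: the CAP binding site, lac promoter and operator, fragments of lacZα and a short lacI remnant. Because the insert replaces most of the multiple cloning site, only fragments of the MCS and of lacZα remain.

The payload is a short tRNA sequence of roughly 80 nucleotides, cloned between the KpnI and NotI sites. It lies just downstream of the T7 promoter and in the same orientation, so T7 RNA polymerase can produce sense-strand tRNA transcripts. The T3 promoter lies on the far side of the insert and points back toward it, as is standard for this backbone. The automated annotation labels the insert as a fragment matching the selenocysteine tRNA family rather than tRNA-Ser. This may reflect the structural resemblance between the two tRNA types, both of which have a long variable arm, but the record does not resolve the discrepancy, nor does it state which serine isoacceptor or anticodon is encoded.

Although catalogued as a bacterial expression vector, its stated purpose is the cell-free synthesis of mouse tRNA. The associated publication concerns protection of tRNAs from stress-induced cleavage in T cells, so the transcripts were presumably used as defined tRNA substrates in that work.
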