Addgene plasmid #174318: pBS-tRNA-Ser
Purpose: For in vitro transcription of mouse tRNAs
Depositing lab: Bruce Beutler. Publication: SLFN2 protection of tRNAs from stress-induced cleavage is essential for T cell-mediated immunity. Yue T, Zhan X, Zhang D, Jain R, Wang KW, Choi JH, Misawa T, Su L, Quan J, Hildebrand S, Xu D, Li X, Turer E, Sun L, Moresco EMY, Beutler B. Science. 2021 May 14;372(6543). pii: 372/6543/eaba4220. doi: 10.1126/science.aba4220. PubMed 33986151.
Backbone
  Vector backbone: pBluescript
  Vector type: Bacterial Expression
Growth in bacteria
  Bacterial resistance: Ampicillin, 100 μg/mL
  Growth temperature: 37°C
  Growth strain: DH5alpha
  Copy number: High Copy
Gene/Insert
  Gene/Insert name: tRNA-ser
  Species: M. musculus (mouse)
  Promoter: T7
  Cloning method: Restriction Enzyme; 5′ cloning site KpnI (unknown if destroyed); 3′ cloning site NotI (unknown if destroyed)
Terms and licenses: Academic/Nonprofit Terms; Industry Terms: Not Available to Industry
How to cite: pBS-tRNA-Ser was a gift from Bruce Beutler (Addgene plasmid # 174318 ; http://n2t.net/addgene:174318 ; RRID:Addgene_174318)
