>Addgene plasmid #174318 | pBS-tRNA-Ser | depositor partial sequence | sequence record 338173 | tRNA-ser
GTAGTCGTGGCCGAGTGGTTAAGGCGATGGACTTGAAATCCATTGGGGTTTCCCCGCGCAGGTTCGAATC
CTGCCGACTACGCCA
